Addgene plasmid #54374: LII dy 1-3
Depositing lab: Martin Parniske. Depositing organization: Ludwig-Maximilians-Universitaet Muenchen (LMU). Publication: A modular plasmid assembly kit for multigene expression, gene silencing and silencing rescue in plants. Binder A, Lambert J, Morbitzer R, Popp C, Ott T, Lahaye T, Parniske M. PLoS One. 2014 Feb 13;9(2):e88218. doi: 10.1371/journal.pone.0088218. eCollection 2014. PubMed 24551083.
Backbone
  Vector backbone: pAMP (Genart)
  Backbone manufacturer: Geneart
  Vector type: cloning vector
Growth in bacteria
  Bacterial resistance: Ampicillin, 100 μg/mL
  Growth temperature: 37°C
  Growth strain: DH5alpha
  Copy number: High Copy
Gene/Insert
  Gene/Insert name: dummy 1-3
  Species: Synthetic
  Cloning method: Unknown
  Sequencing primers: 5′ M13-F20; 3′ M13Rev
Terms and licenses: Academic/Nonprofit Terms; Industry Terms: Not Available to Industry
Depositor comments: LII/LIV dummy
How to cite: LII dy 1-3 was a gift from Martin Parniske (Addgene plasmid # 54374 ; http://n2t.net/addgene:54374 ; RRID:Addgene_54374)
