[The description below was written by a language model from this plasmid's Addgene catalogue record and pLannotate feature annotations shown in this document.]
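Description:
LII dy 1-3 is a small (about 2.5 kb) bacterial cloning plasmid built on a commercial gene-synthesis backbone (pAMP) and belonging to a modular plasmid assembly kit developed for multigene expression, gene silencing and silencing rescue in plants. It is maintained in E. coli at high copy through a ColE1/pUC-type origin of replication and is selected with ampicillin via a β-lactamase (AmpR) gene driven by its native bla promoter.

The insert is a synthetic "dummy 1-3" element, which the depositor describes as an LII/LIV dummy. The record does not spell out its composition. The name and the kit context suggest a non-functional placeholder that occupies positions 1 to 3 at the level II (or level IV) stage of the hierarchical assembly, so that a multigene construct can be completed when no real transcription units are wanted in those slots, but this is an inference rather than a stated fact. No plant promoter, coding sequence, terminator or reporter is annotated. The automated feature table does not label the dummy itself, which presumably lies in the unannotated stretch downstream of the T7 promoter, in the region flanked by the standard M13 forward and reverse sequencing primer sites listed for the plasmid.

The remaining annotations are backbone remnants: a partial lacZα fragment, a T7 promoter, and short fragments matching lacI, the RSF origin and the M13 phage origin. None of these fragments should be assumed to be functional. The plasmid serves as a donor module for assembly reactions, not as an expression or plant transformation vector in its own right.
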