Features (pLannotate 1.2.2; 8 found; start..end, strand, type, name):
     61..217     -  CDS            lacZα (fragment): LacZα fragment of β-galactosidase; lacZ fragment
    226..244     +  promoter       T7 promoter: promoter for bacteriophage T7 RNA polymerase
    485..532     -  CDS            lacI (fragment): lac repressor; lacI; The lac repressor binds to the lac operator to inhibit transcription in E. coli. This inhibition can be relieved by adding lactose or isopropyl-β-D-thiogalactopyranoside (IPTG).
    569..609     -  rep_origin     RSF ori (fragment): Plasmids containing the RSF 1030 origin of replication can be propagated in E. coli cells that contain additional plasmids with compatible origins.
    687..1275    -  rep_origin     ori: high-copy-number ColE1/pMB1/pBR322/pUC origin of replication
   1446..2306    -  CDS            AmpR: β-lactamase; bla; confers resistance to ampicillin, carbenicillin, and related antibiotics
   2307..2411    -  promoter       AmpR promoter: bla
   2437..40      -  rep_origin     M13 ori (fragment) (across the origin): M13 bacteriophage origin of replication; arrow indicates direction of (+) strand synthesis
>Addgene plasmid #54374 | LII dy 1-3 | depositor full sequence | sequence record 84594 | Full Sequence
CCTTATAAATCAAAAGAATAGACCGAGATAGGGTTGAGTGGCCGCTACAGGGCGCTCCCATTCGCCATTC
AGGCTGCGCAACTGTTGGGAAGGGCGTTTCGGTGCGGGCCTCTTCGCTATTACGCCAGCTGGCGAAAGGG
GGATGTGCTGCAAGGCGATTAAGTTGGGTAACGCCAGGGTTTTCCCAGTCACGACGTTGTAAAACGACGG
CCAGTGAGCGCGACGTAATACGACTCACTATAGGGCGAATTGGCGGAAGGCCGTCAAGGCCACGTGTCTT
GTCCAGGCGCGCCATGAGCTCTAAAGCTTCGCTCGAGCTTTTGAAGACAATACGTAGATAATTAGGCTAA
ACTATCCTTAAGGATTGTTGTCTTCCCTCGAATTCCCAAGCTTATCTCGACCCGGGGTAGCGGCCGCTTG
GATCCCAGAATTCTAGGTACCTCTTAATTAATGGAGCACAAGACTGGCCTCATGGGCCTTCCGCTCACTG
CCCGCTTTCCAGTCGGGAAACCTGTCGTGCCAGCTGCATTAACATGGTCATAGCTGTTTCCTTGCGTATT
GGGCGCTCTCCGCTTCCTCGCTCACTGACTCGCTGCGCTCGGTCGTTCGGGTAAAGCCTGGGGTGCCTAA
TGAGCAAAAGGCCAGCAAAAGGCCAGGAACCGTAAAAAGGCCGCGTTGCTGGCGTTTTTCCATAGGCTCC
GCCCCCCTGACGAGCATCACAAAAATCGACGCTCAAGTCAGAGGTGGCGAAACCCGACAGGACTATAAAG
ATACCAGGCGTTTCCCCCTGGAAGCTCCCTCGTGCGCTCTCCTGTTCCGACCCTGCCGCTTACCGGATAC
CTGTCCGCCTTTCTCCCTTCGGGAAGCGTGGCGCTTTCTCATAGCTCACGCTGTAGGTATCTCAGTTCGG
TGTAGGTCGTTCGCTCCAAGCTGGGCTGTGTGCACGAACCCCCCGTTCAGCCCGACCGCTGCGCCTTATC
CGGTAACTATCGTCTTGAGTCCAACCCGGTAAGACACGACTTATCGCCACTGGCAGCAGCCACTGGTAAC
AGGATTAGCAGAGCGAGGTATGTAGGCGGTGCTACAGAGTTCTTGAAGTGGTGGCCTAACTACGGCTACA
CTAGAAGAACAGTATTTGGTATCTGCGCTCTGCTGAAGCCAGTTACCTTCGGAAAAAGAGTTGGTAGCTC
TTGATCCGGCAAACAAACCACCGCTGGTAGCGGTGGTTTTTTTGTTTGCAAGCAGCAGATTACGCGCAGA
AAAAAAGGATCTCAAGAAGATCCTTTGATCTTTTCTACGGGGTCTGACGCTCAGTGGAACGAAAACTCAC
GTTAAGGGATTTTGGTCATGAGATTATCAAAAAGGATCTTCACCTAGATCCTTTTAAATTAAAAATGAAG
TTTTAAATCAATCTAAAGTATATATGAGTAAACTTGGTCTGACAGTTACCAATGCTTAATCAGTGAGGCA
CCTATCTCAGCGATCTGTCTATTTCGTTCATCCATAGTTGCCTGACTCCCCGTCGTGTAGATAACTACGA
TACGGGAGGGCTTACCATCTGGCCCCAGTGCTGCAATGATACCGCGAGAACCACGCTCACCGGCTCCAGA
TTTATCAGCAATAAACCAGCCAGCCGGAAGGGCCGAGCGCAGAAGTGGTCCTGCAACTTTATCCGCCTCC
ATCCAGTCTATTAATTGTTGCCGGGAAGCTAGAGTAAGTAGTTCGCCAGTTAATAGTTTGCGCAACGTTG
TTGCCATTGCTACAGGCATCGTGGTGTCACGCTCGTCGTTTGGTATGGCTTCATTCAGCTCCGGTTCCCA
ACGATCAAGGCGAGTTACATGATCCCCCATGTTGTGCAAAAAAGCGGTTAGCTCCTTCGGTCCTCCGATC
GTTGTCAGAAGTAAGTTGGCCGCAGTGTTATCACTCATGGTTATGGCAGCACTGCATAATTCTCTTACTG
TCATGCCATCCGTAAGATGCTTTTCTGTGACTGGTGAGTACTCAACCAAGTCATTCTGAGAATAGTGTAT
GCGGCGACCGAGTTGCTCTTGCCCGGCGTCAATACGGGATAATACCGCGCCACATAGCAGAACTTTAAAA
GTGCTCATCATTGGAAAACGTTCTTCGGGGCGAAAACTCTCAAGGATCTTACCGCTGTTGAGATCCAGTT
CGATGTAACCCACTCGTGCACCCAACTGATCTTCAGCATCTTTTACTTTCACCAGCGTTTCTGGGTGAGC
AAAAACAGGAAGGCAAAATGCCGCAAAAAAGGGAATAAGGGCGACACGGAAATGTTGAATACTCATACTC
TTCCTTTTTCAATATTATTGAAGCATTTATCAGGGTTATTGTCTCATGAGCGGATACATATTTGAATGTA
TTTAGAAAAATAAACAAATAGGGGTTCCGCGCACATTTCCCCGAAAAGTGCCACCTAAATTGTAAGCGTT
AATATTTTGTTAAAATTCGCGTTAAATTTTTGTTAAATCAGCTCATTTTTTAACCAATAGGCCGAAATCG
GCAAAATC
