>Addgene plasmid #54374 | LII dy 1-3 | addgene partial sequence | sequence record 87730 | M13pUC-Fwd 5'-CCCAGTCACGACGTTGTAAAACG-3'
TACGACTCACTATAGGGCGAATTGGCGGAAGGCCGTCAAGGCCACGTGTCTTGTCCAGGCGCGCCATGAG
CTCTAAAGCTTCGCTCGAGCTTTTGAAGACAATACGTAGATAATTAGGCTAAACTATCCTTAAGGATTGT
TGTCTTCCCTCGAATTCCCAAGCTTATCTCGACCCGGGGTAGCGGCCGCTTGGATCCCAGAATTCTAGGT
ACCTCTTAATTAATGGAGCACAAGACTGGCCTCATGGGCCTTCCGCTCACTGCCCGCTTTCCAGTCGGGA
AACCTGTCGTGCCAGCTGCATTAACATGGTCATAGCTGTTTCCTTGCGTATTGGGCGCTCTCCGCTTCCT
CGCTCACTGACTCGCTGCGCTCGGTCGTTCGGGTAAAGCCTGGGGTGCCTAATGAGCAAAAGGCCAGCAA
AAGGCCAGGAACCGTAAAAAGGCCGCGTTGCTGGCGTTTTTCCATAGGCTCCGCCCCCCTGACGAGCATC
ACAAAAATCGACGCTCAAGTCAGAGGTGGCGAAACCCGACAGGACTATAAAGATACCAGGCGTTTCCCCC
TGGAAGCTCCCTCGTGCGCTCTCCTGTTCCGACCCTGCCGCTTACCGGATACCTGTCCGCCTTTCTCCCT
TCGGGAAGCGTGGCGCTTTCTCATAGCTCACGCTGTAGGTATCTCAGTTCGGTGTAGGTCGTTCGCTCCA
AGCTGGGCTGTGTGCACGAACCCCCCGTTCAGCCCGACCGCTGCGCCTTATCCGGTAACTATCGTCTTGA
GTCCAACCCGGTAAGACACGACTTATCGCCACTGGCAGCAGCCACTGGTAACAGGATTAGCAGAGCGAGG
TATGTAGGCGGTGCTACAGAGTTCTTGAAGTGGTGGCCTAACTACGGCTACACTAGAAGAACAGTATTTG
GTATCTGCGCTCTGCTGAAGCCAGTTACCTTCGGAAAAAGAGTTGGTAGCTCTTGATCCGGCAAACAAAC
CACCGCTGGTAGCGGTGG
